>Addgene plasmid #184486 | pXPR_BRD003 Ch2-2 | addgene full sequence | sequence record 365313 | Addgene NGS Result
GACCAGATCTGAGCCTGGGAGCTCTCTGGCTAACTAGGGAACCCACTGCTTAAGCCTCAATAAAGCTTGC
CTTGAGTGCTTCAAGTAGTGTGTGCCCGTCTGTTGTGTGACTCTGGTAACTAGAGATCCCTCAGACCCTT
TTAGTCAGTGTGGAAAATCTCTAGCAGTACGTATAGTAGTTCATGTCATCTTATTATTCAGTATTTATAA
CTTGCAAAGAAATGAATATCAGAGAGTGAGAGGAACTTGTTTATTGCAGCTTATAATGGTTACAAATAAA
GCAATAGCATCACAAATTTCACAAATAAAGCATTTTTTTCACTGCATTCTAGTTGTGGTTTGTCCAAACT
CATCAATGTATCTTATCATGTCTGGCTCTAGCTATCCCGCCCCTAACTCCGCCCATCCCGCCCCTAACTC
CGCCCAGTTCCGCCCATTCTCCGCCCCATGGCTGACTAATTTTTTTTATTTATGCAGAGGCCGAGGCCGC
CTCGGCCTCTGAGCTATTCCAGAAGTAGTGAGGAGGCTTTTTTGGAGGCCTAGGGACGTACCCAATTCGC
CCTATAGTGAGTCGTATTACGCGCGCTCACTGGCCGTCGTTTTACAACGTCGTGACTGGGAAAACCCTGG
CGTTACCCAACTTAATCGCCTTGCAGCACATCCCCCTTTCGCCAGCTGGCGTAATAGCGAAGAGGCCCGC
ACCGATCGCCCTTCCCAACAGTTGCGCAGCCTGAATGGCGAATGGG
[124 nt withheld, positions 747-870]
C
[91 nt withheld, positions 872-962]
A
[49 nt withheld, positions 964-1012]
CCTTTGACGTTGGAGTCCACGTTCTTT
[37 nt withheld, positions 1040-1076]
ACCCTATCTCGGTCTATTCTTTTGATTTATAAGGGATTTTGCCGATTTCGGCCTATTGGTTAAAAAATGA
GCTGATTTAACAAAAATTTAACGCGAATTTTAACAAAATATTAACGCTTACAATTTAGGTGGCACTTTTC
GGGGAAATGTGCGCGGAACCCCTATTTGTTTATTTTTCTAAATACATTCAAATATGTATCCGCTCATGAG
ACAATAACCCTGATAAATGCTTCAATAATATTGAAAAAGGAAGAGTATGAGTATTCAACATTTCCGTGTC
GCCCTTATTCCCTTTTTTGCGGCATTTTGCCTTCCTGTTTTTGCTCACCCAGAAACGCTGGTGAAAGTAA
AAGATGCTGAAGATCAGTTGGGTGCACGAGTGGGTTACATCGAACTGGATCTCAACAGCGGTAAGATCCT
TGAGAGTTTTCGCCCCGAAGAACGTTTTCCAATGATGAGCACTTTTAAAGTTCTGCTATGTGGCGCGGTA
TTATCCCGTATTGACGCCGGGCAAGAGCAACTCGGTCGCCGCATACACTATTCTCAGAATGACTTGGTTG
AGTACTCACCAGTCACAGAAAAGCATCTTACGGATGGCATGACAGTAAGAGAATTATGCAGTGCTGCCAT
AACCATGAGTGATAACACTGCGGCCAACTTACTTCTGACAACGATCGGAGGACCGAAGGAGCTAACCGCT
TTTTTGCACAACATGGGGGATCATGTAACTCGCCTTGATCGTTGGGAACCGGAGCTGAATGAAGCCATAC
CAAACGACGAGCGTGACACCACGATGCCTGTAGCAATGGCAACAACGTTGCGCAAACTATTAACTGGCGA
ACTACTTACTCTAGCTTCCCGGCAACAATTAATAGACTGGATGGAGGCGGATAAAGTTGCAGGACCACTT
CTGCGCTCGGCCCTTCCGGCTGGCTGGTTTATTGCTGATAAATCTGGAGCCGGTGAGCGTGGGTCTCGCG
GTATCATTGCAGCACTGGGGCCAGATGGTAAGCCCTCCCGTATCGTAGTTATCTACACGACGGGGAGTCA
GGCAACTATGGATGAACGAAATAGACAGATCGCTGAGATAGGTGCCTCACTGATTAAGCATTGGTAACTG
TCAGACCAAGTTTACTCATATATACTTTAGATTGATTTAAAACTTCATTTTTAATTTAAAAGGATCTAGG
TGAAGATCCTTTTTGATAATCTCATGACCAAAATCCCTTAACGTGAGTTTTCGTTCCACTGAGCGTCAGA
CCCCGTAGAAAAGATCAAAGGATCTTCTTGAGATCCTTTTTTTCTGCGCGTAATCTGCTGCTTGCAAACA
AAAAAACCACCGCTACCAGCGGTGGTTTGTTTGCCGGATCAAGAGCTACCAACTCTTTTTCCGAAGGTAA
CTGGCTTCAGCAGAGCGCAGATACCAAATACTGTTCTTCTAGTGTAGCCGTAGTTAGGCCACCACTTCAA
GAACTCTGTAGCACCGCCTACATACCTCGCTCTGCTAATCCTGTTACCAGTGGCTGCTGCCAGTGGCGAT
AAGTCGTGTCTTACCGGGTTGGACTCAAGACGATAGTTACCGGATAAGGCGCAGCGGTCGGGCTGAACGG
GGGGTTCGTGCACACAGCCCAGCTTGGAGCGAACGACCTACACCGAACTGAGATACCTACAGCGTGAGCT
ATGAGAAAGCGCCACGCTTCCCGAAGGGAGAAAGGCGGACAGGTATCCGGTAAGCGGCAGGGTCGGAACA
GGAGAGCGCACGAGGGAGCTTCCAGGGGGAAACGCCTGGTATCTTTATAGTCCTGTCGGGTTTCGCCACC
TCTGACTTGAGCGTCGATTTTTGTGATGCTCGTCAGGGGGGCGGAGCCTATGGAAAAACGCCAGCAACGC
GGCCTTTTTACGGTTCCTGGCCTTTTGCTGGCCTTTTGCTCACATGTTCTTTCCTGCGTTATCCCCTGAT
TCTGTGGATAACCGTATTACCGCCTTTGAGTGAGCTGATACCGCTCGCCGCAGCCGAACGACCGAGCGCA
GCGAGTCAGTGAGCGAGGAAGCGGAAGAGCGCCCAATACGCAAACCGCCTCTCCCCGCGCGTTGGCCGAT
TCATTAATGCAGCTGGCACGACAGGTTTCCCGACTGGAAAGCGGGCAGTGAGCGCAACGCAATTAATGTG
AGTTAGCTCACTCATTAGGCACCCCAGGCTTTACACTTTATGCTTCCGGCTCGTATGTTGTGTGGAATTG
TGAGCGGATAACAATTTCACACAGGAAACAGCTATGACCATGATTACGCCAAGCGCGCAATTAACCCTCA
CTAAAGGGAACAAAAGCTGGAGCTGCAAGCTTAATGTAGTCTTATGCAATACTCTTGTAGTCTTGCAACA
TGGTAACGATGAGTTAGCAACATGCCTTACAAGGAGAGAAAAAGCACCGTGCATGCCGATTGGTGGAAGT
AAGGTGGTACGATCGTGCCTTATTAGGAAGGCAACAGACGGGTCTGACATGGATTGGACGAACCACTGAA
TTGCCGCATTGCAGAGATATTGTATTTAAGTGCCTAGCTCGATACATAAACGGGTCTCTCTGGTTAGACC
AGATCTGAGCCTGGGAGCTCTCTGGCTAACTAGGGAACCCACTGCTTAAGCCTCAATAAAGCTTGCCTTG
AGTGCTTCAAGTAGTGTGTGCCCGTCTGTTGTGTGACTCTGGTAACTAGAGATCCCTCAGACCCTTTTAG
TCAGTGTGGAAAATCTCTAGCAGTGGCGCCCGAACAGGGACTTGAAAGCGAAAGGGAAACCAGAGGAGCT
CTCTCGACGCAGGACTCGGCTTGCTGAAGCGCGCACGGCAAGAGGCGAGGGGCGGCGACTGGTGAGTACG
CCAAAAATTTTGACTAGCGGAGGCTAGAAGGAGAGAGATGGGTGCGAGAGCGTCAGTATTAAGCGGGGGA
GAATTAGATCGCGATGGGAAAAAATTCGGTTAAGGCCAGGGGGAAAGAAAAAATATAAATTAAAACATAT
AGTATGGGCAAGCAGGGAGCTAGAACGATTCGCAGTTAATCCTGGCCTGTTAGAAACATCAGAAGGCTGT
AGACAAATACTGGGACAGCTACAACCATCCCTTCAGACAGGATCAGAAGAACTTAGATCATTATATAATA
CAGTAGCAACCCTCTATTGTGTGCATCAAAGGATAGAGATAAAAGACACCAAGGAAGCTTTAGACAAGAT
AGAGGAAGAGCAAAACAAAAGTAAGACCACCGCACAGCAAGCGGCCGCTGATCTTCAGACCTGGAGGAGG
AGATATGAGGGACAATTGGAGAAGTGAATTATATAAATATAAAGTAGTAAAAATTGAACCATTAGGAGTA
GCACCCACCAAGGCAAAGAGAAGAGTGGTGCAGAGAGAAAAAAGAGCAGTGGGAATAGGAGCTTTGTTCC
TTGGGTTCTTGGGAGCAGCAGGAAGCACTATGGGCGCAGCGTCAATGACGCTGACGGTACAGGCCAGACA
ATTATTGTCTGGTATAGTGCAGCAGCAGAACAATTTGCTGAGGGCTATTGAGGCGCAACAGCATCTGTTG
CAACTCACAGTCTGGGGCATCAAGCAGCTCCAGGCAAGAATCCTGGCTGTGGAAAGATACCTAAAGGATC
AACAGCTCCTGGGGATTTGGGGTTGCTCTGGAAAACTCATTTGCACCACTGCTGTGCCTTGGAATGCTAG
TTGGAGTAATAAATCTCTGGAACAGATTTGGAATCACACGACCTGGATGGAGTGGGACAGAGAAATTAAC
AATTACACAAGCTTAATACACTCCTTAATTGAAGAATCGCAAAACCAGCAAGAAAAGAATGAACAAGAAT
TATTGGAATTAGATAAATGGGCAAGTTTGTGGAATTGGTTTAACATAACAAATTGGCTGTGGTATATAAA
ATTATTCATAATGATAGTAGGAGGCTTGGTAGGTTTAAGAATAGTTTTTGCTGTACTTTCTATAGTGAAT
AGAGTTAGGCAGGGATATTCACCATTATCGTTTCAGACCCACCTCCCAACCCCGAGGGGACCCAGAGAGG
GCCTATTTCCCATGATTCCTTCATATTTGCATATACGATACAAGGCTGTTAGAGAGATAATTAGAATTAA
TTTGACTGTAAACACAAAGATATTAGTACAAAATACGTGACGTAGAAAGTAATAATTTCTTGGGTAGTTT
GCAGTTTTAAAATTATGTTTTAAAATGGACTATCATATGCTTACCGTAACTTGAAAGTATTTCGATTTCT
TGGCTTTATATATCTTGTGGAAAGGACGAAACACCGGGTGTGCGTATGAAGCAGTGGTTTTAGAGCTAGA
AATAGCAAGTTAAAATAAGGCTAGTCCGTTATCAACTTGAAAAAGTGGCACCGAGTCGGTGCTTTTTTAA
GCTTGGCGTAACTAGATCTTGAGACAAATGGCAGTATTCATCCACAATTTTAAAAGAAAAGGGGGGATTG
GGGGGTACAGTGCAGGGGAAAGAATAGTAGACATAATAGCAACAGACATACAAACTAAAGAATTACAAAA
ACAAATTACAAAAATTCAAAATTTTCGGGTTTATTACAGGGACAGCAGAGATCCACTTTGGCGCCGGCTC
GAGGGGGCCCGGGTGCAAAGATGGATAAAGTTTTAAACAGAGAGGAATCTTTGCAGCTAATGGACCTTCT
AGGTCTTGAAAGGAGTGGGAATTGGCTCCGGTGCCCGTCAGTGGGCAGAGCGCACATCGCCCACAGTCCC
CGAGAAGTTGGGGGGAGGGGTCGGCAATTGATCCGGTGCCTAGAGAAGGTGGCGCGGGGTAAACTGGGAA
AGTGATGTCGTGTACTGGCTCCGCCTTTTTCCCGAGGGTGGGGGAGAACCGTATATAAGTGCAGTAGTCG
CCGTGAACGTTCTTTTTCGCAACGGGTTTGCCGCCAGAACACAGGTAAGTGCCGTGTGTGGTTCCCGCGG
GCCTGGCCTCTTTACGGGTTATGGCCCTTGCGTGCCTTGAATTACTTCCACCTGGCTGCAGTACGTGATT
CTTGATCCCGAGCTTCGGGTTGGAAGTGGGTGGGAGAGTTCGAGGCCTTGCGCTTAAGGAGCCCCTTCGC
CTCGTGCTTGAGTTGAGGCCTGGCCTGGGCGCTGGGGCCGCCGCGTGCGAATCTGGTGGCACCTTCGCGC
CTGTCTCGCTGCTTTCGATAAGTCTCTAGCCATTTAAAATTTTTGATGACCTGCTGCGACGCTTTTTTTC
TGGCAAGATAGTCTTGTAAATGCGGGCCAAGATCTGCACACTGGTATTTCGGTTTTTGGGGCCGCGGGCG
GCGACGGGGCCCGTGCGTCCCAGCGCACATGTTCGGCGAGGCGGGGCCTGCGAGCGCGGCCACCGAGAAT
CGGACGGGGGTAGTCTCAAGCTGGCCGGCCTGCTCTGGTGCCTGGCCTCGCGCCGCCGTGTATCGCCCCG
CCCTGGGCGGCAAGGCTGGCCCGGTCGGCACCAGTTGCGTGAGCGGAAAGATGGCCGCTTCCCGGCCCTG
CTGCAGGGAGCTCAAAATGGAGGACGCGGCGCTCGGGAGAGCGGGCGGGTGAGTCACCCACACAAAGGAA
AAGGGCCTTTCCGTCCTCAGCCGTCGCTTCATGTGACTCCACGGAGTACCGGGCGCCGTCCAGGCACCTC
GATTAGTTCTCGAGCTTTTGGAGTACGTCGTCTTTAGGTTGGGGGGAGGGGTTTTATGCGATGGAGTTTC
CCCACACTGAGTGGGTGGAGACTGAAGTTAGGCCAGCTTGGCACTTGATGTAATTCTCCTTGGAATTTGC
CCTTTTTGAGTTTGGATCTTGGTTCATTCTCAAGCCTCAGACAGTGGTTCAAAGTTTTTTTCTTCCATTT
CAGGTGTCGTGACGTACGGCCACCATGACCGAGTACAAGCCCACGGTGCGCCTCGCCACCCGCGACGACG
TCCCCAGGGCCGTACGCACCCTCGCCGCCGCGTTCGCCGACTACCCCGCCACGCGCCACACCGTCGATCC
GGACCGCCACATCGAGCGGGTCACCGAGCTGCAAGAACTCTTCCTCACGCGCGTCGGGCTCGACATCGGC
AAGGTGTGGGTCGCGGACGACGGCGCCGCCGTGGCGGTCTGGACCACGCCGGAGAGCGTCGAAGCGGGGG
CGGTGTTCGCCGAGATCGGCCCGCGCATGGCCGAGTTGAGCGGTTCCCGGCTGGCCGCGCAGCAACAGAT
GGAAGGCCTCCTGGCGCCGCACCGGCCCAAGGAGCCCGCGTGGTTCCTGGCCACCGTCGGAGTCTCGCCC
GACCACCAGGGCAAGGGTCTGGGCAGCGCCGTCGTGCTCCCCGGAGTGGAGGCGGCCGAGCGCGCCGGGG
TGCCCGCCTTCCTGGAGACCTCCGCGCCCCGCAACCTCCCCTTCTACGAGCGGCTCGGCTTCACCGTCAC
CGCCGACGTCGAGGTGCCCGAAGGACCGCGCACCTGGTGCATGACCCGCAAGCCCGGTGCCTGAACGCGT
TAAGTCGACAATCAACCTCTGGATTACAAAATTTGTGAAAGATTGACTGGTATTCTTAACTATGTTGCTC
CTTTTACGCTATGTGGATACGCTGCTTTAATGCCTTTGTATCATGCTATTGCTTCCCGTATGGCTTTCAT
TTTCTCCTCCTTGTATAAATCCTGGTTGCTGTCTCTTTATGAGGAGTTGTGGCCCGTTGTCAGGCAACGT
GGCGTGGTGTGCACTGTGTTTGCTGACGCAACCCCCACTGGTTGGGGCATTGCCACCACCTGTCAGCTCC
TTTCCGGGACTTTCGCTTTCCCCCTCCCTATTGCCACGGCGGAACTCATCGCCGCCTGCCTTGCCCGCTG
CTGGACAGGGGCTCGGCTGTTGGGCACTGACAATTCCGTGGTGTTGTCGGGGAAATCATCGTCCTTTCCT
TGGCTGCTCGCCTGTGTTGCCACCTGGATTCTGCGCGGGACGTCCTTCTGCTACGTCCCTTCGGCCCTCA
ATCCAGCGGACCTTCCTTCCCGCGGCCTGCTGCCGGCTCTGCGGCCTCTTCCGCGTCTTCGCCTTCGCCC
TCAGACGAGTCGGATCTCCCTTTGGGCCGCCTCCCCGCGTCGACTTTAAGACCAATGACTTACAAGGCAG
CTGTAGATCTTAGCCACTTTTTAAAAGAAAAGGGGGGACTGGAAGGGCTAATTCACTCCCAACGAAGACA
AGATCTGCTTTTTGCTTGTACTGGGTCTCTCTGGTTA
Features (pLannotate 1.2.2; 29 found; start..end, strand, type, name):
    244..365     +  polyA_signal   SV40 poly(A) signal: SV40 polyadenylation signal
    405..540     +  rep_origin     SV40 ori: SV40 origin of replication
    561..579     -  promoter       T7 promoter: promoter for bacteriophage T7 RNA polymerase
    587..742     +  CDS            lacZα (fragment): LacZα fragment of β-galactosidase; lacZ fragment
    747..1175    +  rep_origin     f1 ori (sequence partly withheld): f1 bacteriophage origin of replication; arrow indicates direction of (+) strand synthesis
   1228..1332    +  promoter       AmpR promoter: bla
   1333..2193    +  CDS            AmpR: β-lactamase; bla; confers resistance to ampicillin, carbenicillin, and related antibiotics
   2364..2952    +  rep_origin     ori: high-copy-number ColE1/pMB1/pBR322/pUC origin of replication
   3135..3227    +  CDS            lacI (fragment): lac repressor; lacI; The lac repressor binds to the lac operator to inhibit transcription in E. coli. This inhibition can be relieved by adding lactose or isopropyl-β-D-thiogalactopyranoside (IPTG).
   3240..3261    +  protein_bind   CAP binding site: CAP binding activates transcription in the presence of cAMP. E. coli catabolite activator protein
   3276..3306    +  promoter       lac promoter: promoter for the E. coli lac operon
   3314..3330    +  protein_bind   lac operator: The lac repressor binds to the lac operator to inhibit transcription in E. coli. This inhibition can be relieved by adding lactose or isopropyl-β-D-thiogalactopyranoside (IPTG). lac repressor encoded by lacI
   3375..3393    +  promoter       T3 promoter: promoter for bacteriophage T3 RNA polymerase
   3421..3647    +  promoter       RSV promoter: Rous sarcoma virus enhancer/promoter
   3648..3828    +  LTR            5' LTR (truncated): truncated 5' long terminal repeat (LTR) from HIV-1
   3875..4000    +  misc_feature   HIV-1 Ψ: packaging signal of human immunodeficiency virus type 1
   3984..4347    +  CDS            HIV-1 gag (fragment): gag protein from human immunodeficiency virus 1; gag
   4493..4726    +  misc_feature   RRE: The Rev response element (RRE) of HIV-1 allows for Rev-dependent mRNA export from the nucleus to the cytoplasm.
   5103..5129    +  CDS            Rev (fragment): human immunodeficiency virus 1 (HIV-1) Rev protein; rev; enhances nuclear export of unspliced and incompletely spliced viral mRNAs
   5133..5373    +  promoter       U6 promoter: RNA polymerase III promoter for human U6 snRNA
   5403..5478    +  misc_RNA       gRNA scaffold: guide RNA scaffold for the Streptococcus pyogenes CRISPR/Cas9 system
   5534..5651    +  misc_feature   cPPT/CTS: central polypurine tract and central termination sequence of HIV-1
   5717..5783    +  CDS            small t antigen (fragment): SV40 (simian virus 40) small t antigen
   5809..6020    +  promoter       EF-1α core promoter: core promoter for human elongation factor EF-1α
   6021..6959    +  intron         EF-1α intron A: intron upstream of the start codon of human EF-1α
   6981..7580    +  CDS            PuroR (fragment): puromycin N-acetyltransferase; pac from Streptomyces; confers resistance to puromycin
   7596..8184    +  misc_feature   WPRE: woodchuck hepatitis virus posttranscriptional regulatory element
   8235..8254    +  misc_feature   cPPT/CTS (fragment): central polypurine tract and central termination sequence of HIV-1
   8256..166     +  LTR            3' LTR (ΔU3) (across the origin): self-inactivating 3' long terminal repeat (LTR) from HIV-1
