[The description below was written by a language model from this plasmid's Addgene catalogue record and pLannotate feature annotations shown in this document.]
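Description:
pXPR_BRD003 Ch2-2 is a lentiviral guide RNA expression plasmid built on the BRD003 backbone, carrying a single guide designated Ch2-2 that is directed at a human sequence and is described in the record as a control. It is propagated in E. coli through a high-copy ColE1/pUC-type origin with ampicillin selection from the AmpR (β-lactamase) gene. The bacterial portion also retains an f1 origin, lac regulatory remnants, and T3 and T7 promoters. An SV40 origin and SV40 polyadenylation signal lie downstream of the 3' LTR.

The transfer cassette has a third-generation, self-inactivating layout. An RSV promoter drives a truncated HIV-1 5' LTR, so genomic RNA is produced without Tat. This is followed by the Ψ packaging signal with a partial gag fragment, the Rev response element for nuclear export of the unspliced RNA, a cPPT/CTS element, and a ΔU3 3' LTR that disables LTR promoter activity after integration.

Two expression units sit between the LTRs. A human U6 RNA polymerase III promoter transcribes the guide fused to the Streptococcus pyogenes Cas9 gRNA scaffold. Separately, the EF-1α core promoter with its intron A drives puromycin N-acetyltransferase, followed by a WPRE to enhance transcript expression, which allows puromycin selection of transduced mammalian cells.

No Cas9 coding sequence is annotated, so the nuclease must be supplied separately, for example from a Cas9-expressing cell line. The construct serves as a control guide alongside gene-targeting guides in the same backbone for CRISPR knockout experiments. The record does not give the exact genomic target beyond its name, and the cloning sites used are listed as unknown.
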