Addgene plasmid #184486: pXPR_BRD003 Ch2-2
Purpose: Lentivirus gRNA targeting Ch2-2 (control)
Depositing lab: Todd Golub & Peter Tsvetkov. Depositing organization: Broad Institute. Publication: Copper induces cell death by targeting lipoylated TCA cycle proteins. Tsvetkov P, Coy S, Petrova B, Dreishpoon M, Verma A, Abdusamad M, Rossen J, Joesch-Cohen L, Humeidi R, Spangler RD, Eaton JK, Frenkel E, Kocak M, Corsello SM, Lutsenko S, Kanarek N, Santagata S, Golub TR. Science. 2022 Mar 18;375(6586):1254-1261. doi: 10.1126/science.abf0529. Epub 2022 Mar 17. PubMed 35298263.
Backbone
  Vector backbone: BRD003
  Vector type: Lentiviral
  Selectable markers: Puromycin
Growth in bacteria
  Bacterial resistance: Ampicillin, 100 μg/mL
  Growth temperature: 37°C
  Growth strain: NEB Stable
  Copy number: High Copy
Gene/Insert
  Gene/Insert name: Ch2-2
  gRNA/shRNA sequence: CACCGGGTGTGCGTATGAAGCAGTG
  Species: H. sapiens (human)
  Cloning method: Restriction Enzyme; 5′ cloning site Unknown (unknown if destroyed); 3′ cloning site Unknown (unknown if destroyed)
Terms and licenses: Academic/Nonprofit Terms; Industry Terms: Not Available to Industry
How to cite: pXPR_BRD003 Ch2-2 was a gift from Todd Golub & Peter Tsvetkov (Addgene plasmid # 184486 ; http://n2t.net/addgene:184486 ; RRID:Addgene_184486)
